Addgene plasmid #132686: pENN.AAV.CB7.CI.ACY1-flag.WPRE.rBG
Purpose: AAV plasmid encoding mouse ACY1 with C-terminal flag tag
Depositing lab: Jonathan Long. Depositing organization: Stanford University. Publication: Family-wide Annotation of Enzymatic Pathways by Parallel In Vivo Metabolomics. Kim JT, Li VL, Terrell SM, Fischer CR, Long JZ. Cell Chem Biol. 2019 Nov 21;26(11):1623-1629.e3. doi: 10.1016/j.chembiol.2019.09.009. Epub 2019 Oct 3. PubMed 31587987.
Backbone
  Vector backbone: pENN.AAV.CB7.CI.insert.WPRE.rBG
  Backbone manufacturer: Penn Vector Core
  Backbone size w/o insert (bp): 5700
  Total vector size (bp): 7000
  Vector type: AAV
Growth in bacteria
  Bacterial resistance: Ampicillin, 100 μg/mL
  Growth temperature: 37°C
  Growth strain: NEB Stable
  Copy number: High Copy
Gene/Insert
  Gene/Insert name: Acylase I (alt name: ACY1)
  Species: M. musculus (mouse)
  Insert size (bp): 1300
  Entrez Gene: Acy1 (a.k.a. 1110014J22Rik, Acy-1); Acy1 (a.k.a. Acy-1)
  Promoter: Chicken b-actin
  Tag / fusion protein: Flag (C terminal on insert)
  Cloning method: Restriction Enzyme; 5′ cloning site EcoRV (not destroyed); 3′ cloning site XhoI (not destroyed)
  Sequencing primers: 5′ n/a; 3′ WPRE-R, CATAGCGTAAAAGGAGCAACA
Terms and licenses: Academic/Nonprofit Terms; Industry Terms: Not Available to Industry
How to cite: pENN.AAV.CB7.CI.ACY1-flag.WPRE.rBG was a gift from Jonathan Long (Addgene plasmid # 132686 ; http://n2t.net/addgene:132686 ; RRID:Addgene_132686)
