[The description below was written by a language model from this plasmid's Addgene catalogue record and pLannotate feature annotations shown in this document.]
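Description:
pENN.AAV.CB7.CI.ACY1-flag.WPRE.rBG is an adeno-associated virus transfer (cis) plasmid of about 7 kb, built on the Penn Vector Core pENN.AAV.CB7.CI backbone, for expressing mouse acylase I (Acy1, aminoacylase-1) in mammalian cells or tissues. It is propagated in E. coli through a high-copy ColE1/pUC-type origin and selected with ampicillin via the β-lactamase gene. The backbone also carries an f1 phage origin and leftover lac elements (lacZα and lacI fragments, lac promoter and operator) that play no role in the payload. The recombination-reduced growth strain listed in the record is consistent with the need to keep the repeat-rich ITRs intact.

The expression cassette lies between two AAV2 inverted terminal repeats, which are the cis signals for replication and packaging of the intervening DNA into AAV particles when rep, cap and helper functions are supplied in trans. Transcription is driven by the CB7 arrangement, a CMV immediate-early enhancer fused to the chicken β-actin promoter. This is followed by a chimeric chicken β-actin/rabbit β-globin intron (the "CI" in the name) that promotes splicing and boosts expression; a short β-globin match annotated at its end is probably residual exon sequence rather than an intended coding region. The roughly 1.3 kb Acy1 open reading frame was cloned between EcoRV and XhoI and, according to the catalogue entry, carries a C-terminal FLAG tag for detection, although the tag is not separately annotated in the feature table. A WPRE downstream increases transcript stability and expression, and a rabbit β-globin polyadenylation signal terminates the message.

The encoded enzyme hydrolyses N-acylated or N-acetylated amino acids. The construct serves to produce AAV for strong, ubiquitous overexpression of tagged ACY1, and the associated study concerns in vivo metabolomic annotation of enzyme pathways.
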