Features (pLannotate 1.2.2; 18 found; start..end, strand, type, name):
    204..583     +  enhancer       CMV enhancer: human cytomegalovirus immediate early enhancer
    585..862     +  promoter       chicken β-actin promoter: No description available
    863..1879    +  intron         chimeric intron: chimera between introns from chicken β-actin and rabbit β-globin
   1877..1933    +  CDS            HBB (fragment): HBB_LEPEU - Experimental evidence at protein level: Swiss-Prot protein existence level 1. Involved in oxygen transport from the lung to the various peripheral tissues. From Lepus europaeus (European hare).
   1950..3173    +  CDS            Acy1: ACY1_MOUSE - Experimental evidence at protein level: Swiss-Prot protein existence level 1. Involved in the hydrolysis of N-acylated or N-acetylated amino acids (except L-aspartate). From Mus musculus (Mouse).
   3234..3822    +  misc_feature   WPRE: woodchuck hepatitis virus posttranscriptional regulatory element
   3913..3968    +  polyA_signal   β-globin poly(A) signal: rabbit β-globin polyadenylation signal (Gil and Proudfoot, 1987)
   4061..4191    +  repeat_region  AAV2 ITR (fragment): inverted terminal repeat of adeno-associated virus serotype 2 inverted
   4205..4362    +  CDS            lacZα (fragment): LacZα fragment of β-galactosidase; lacZ fragment
   4367..4795    +  rep_origin     f1 ori (sequence partly withheld): f1 bacteriophage origin of replication; arrow indicates direction of (+) strand synthesis
   4848..4952    +  promoter       AmpR promoter: bla
   4953..5813    +  CDS            AmpR: β-lactamase; bla; confers resistance to ampicillin, carbenicillin, and related antibiotics
   5984..6572    +  rep_origin     ori: high-copy-number ColE1/pMB1/pBR322/pUC origin of replication
   6755..6847    +  CDS            lacI (fragment): lac repressor; lacI; The lac repressor binds to the lac operator to inhibit transcription in E. coli. This inhibition can be relieved by adding lactose or isopropyl-β-D-thiogalactopyranoside (IPTG).
   6860..6881    +  protein_bind   CAP binding site: CAP binding activates transcription in the presence of cAMP. E. coli catabolite activator protein
   6896..6926    +  promoter       lac promoter: promoter for the E. coli lac operon
   6934..6950    +  protein_bind   lac operator: The lac repressor binds to the lac operator to inhibit transcription in E. coli. This inhibition can be relieved by adding lactose or isopropyl-β-D-thiogalactopyranoside (IPTG). lac repressor encoded by lacI
   7011..130     -  repeat_region  AAV2 ITR (fragment) (across the origin): inverted terminal repeat of adeno-associated virus serotype 2 inverted
>Addgene plasmid #132686 | pENN.AAV.CB7.CI.ACY1-flag.WPRE.rBG | addgene full sequence | sequence record 264412 | Addgene Partial NGS Result
CTGCGCGCTCGCTCGCTCACTGAGGCCGCCCGGGCAAAGCCCGGGCGTCGGGCGACCTTTGGTCGCCCGG
CCTCAGTGAGCGAGCGAGCGCGCAGAGAGGGAGTGGCCAACTCCATCACTAGGGGTTCCTTGTAGTTAAT
GATTAACCCGCCATGCTACTTATCTACCAGGGTAATGGGGATCCTCTAGAACTATAGCTAGTCGACATTG
ATTATTGACTAGTTATTAATAGTAATCAATTACGGGGTCATTAGTTCATAGCCCATATATGGAGTTCCGC
GTTACATAACTTACGGTAAATGGCCCGCCTGGCTGACCGCCCAACGACCCCCGCCCATTGACGTCAATAA
TGACGTATGTTCCCATAGTAACGCCAATAGGGACTTTCCATTGACGTCAATGGGTGGAGTATTTACGGTA
AACTGCCCACTTGGCAGTACATCAAGTGTATCATATGCCAAGTACGCCCCCTATTGACGTCAATGACGGT
AAATGGCCCGCCTGGCATTATGCCCAGTACATGACCTTATGGGACTTTCCTACTTGGCAGTACATCTACG
TATTAGTCATCGCTATTACCATGGTCGAGGTGAGCCCCACGTTCTGCTTCACTCTCCCCATCTCCCCCCC
CTCCCCACCCCCAATTTTGTATTTATTTATTTTTTAATTATTTTGTGCAGCGATGGGGGCGGGGGGGGGG
GGGGGGCGCGCGCCAGGCGGGGCGGGGCGGGGCGAGGGGCGGGGCGGGGCGAGGCGGAGAGGTGCGGCGG
CAGCCAATCAGAGCGGCGCGCTCCGAAAGTTTCCTTTTATGGCGAGGCGGCGGCGGCGGCGGCCCTATAA
AAAGCGAAGCGCGCGGCGGGCGGGAGTCGCTGCGCGCTGCCTTCGCCCCGTGCCCCGCTCCGCCGCCGCC
TCGCGCCGCCCGCCCCGGCTCTGACTGACCGCGTTACTCCCACAGGTGAGCGGGCGGGACGGCCCTTCTC
CTCCGGGCTGTAATTAGCGCTTGGTTTAATGACGGCTTGTTTCTTTTCTGTGGCTGCGTGAAAGCCTTGA
GGGGCTCCGGGAGGGCCCTTTGTGCGGGGGGAGCGGCTCGGGGGGTGCGTGCGTGTGTGTGTGCGTGGGG
AGCGCCGCGTGCGGCTCCGCGCTGCCCGGCGGCTGTGAGCGCTGCGGGCGCGGCGCGGGGCTTTGTGCGC
TCCGCAGTGTGCGCGAGGGGAGCGCGGCCGGGGGCGGTGCCCCGCGGTGCGGGGGGGGCTGCGAGGGGAA
CAAAGGCTGCGTGCGGGGTGTGTGCGTGGGGGGGTGAGCAGGGGGTGTGGGCGCGTCGGTCGGGCTGCAA
CCCCCCCTGCACCCCCCTCCCCGAGTTGCTGAGCACGGCCCGGCTTCGGGTGCGGGGCTCCGTACGGGGC
GTGGCGCGGGGCTCGCCGTGCCGGGCGGGGGGTGGCGGCAGGTGGGGGTGCCGGGCGGGGCGGGGCCGCC
TCGGGCCGGGGAGGGCTCGGGGGAGGGGCGCGGCGGCCCCCGGAGCGCCGGCGGCTGTCGAGGCGCGGCG
AGCCGCAGCCATTGCCTTTTATGGTAATCGTGCGAGAGGGCGCAGGGACTTCCTTTGTCCCAAATCTGTG
CGGAGCCGAAATCTGGGAGGCGCCGCCGCACCCCCTCTAGCGGGCGCGGGGCGAAGCGGTGCGGCGCCGG
CAGGAAGGAAATGGGCGGGGAGGGCCTTCGTGCGTCGCCGCGCCGCCGTCCCCTTCTCCCTCTCCAGCCT
CGGGGCTGTCCGCGGGGGGACGGCTGCCTTCGGGGGGGACGGGGCAGGGCGGGGTTCGGCTTCTGGCGTG
TGACCGGCGGCTCTAGAGCCTCTGCTAACCATGTTCATGCCTTCTTCTTTTTCCTACAGCTCCTGGGCAA
CGTGCTGGTTATTGTGCTGTCTCATCATTTTGGCAAAGAATTCTGCAGATATCGCCACCATGACCACCAA
GGATCCCGAGTCTGAGCACCCCTCCGTGACGCTCTTCCGCCAGTACCTGCGCATCTGCACTGTGCAACCC
AATCCAGACTATGGAGGGGCCATCACCTTCCTGGAGGAGAGAGCCCGCCAGCTGGGTCTGAGCTGTCAGA
AAATAGAGGTGGTGCCTGGCTTTGTGATCACTGTGCTGACCTGGCCAGGCACCAACCCGTCACTCCCCTC
CATCTTGCTAAACTCCCACACAGATGTGGTACCTGTCTTCAAGGAACATTGGCATCACGACCCCTTTGAG
GCCTTCAAGGATTCCGAGGGCTACATCTATGCTAGGGGCTCCCAGGACATGAAGAGTGTCAGCATCCAGT
ACCTGGAAGCTGTGAGGAGGCTGAAGAGCGAGGGCCACCGATTCCCTAGGACCATCCACATGACCTTTGT
GCCTGATGAGGAGGTCGGAGGTCACAAGGGGATGGAGTTGTTTGTGAAGAGGCCTGAGTTCCAGGCTCTG
CGGGCAGGCTTCGCTCTGGACGAGGGCCTGGCCAACCCCACGGATGCCTTTACTGTCTTTTATAGTGAGC
GGAGTCCTTGGTGGGTACGGGTTACCAGCACTGGGAAGCCAGGCCATGCCTCACGCTTCATTGAGGATAC
AGCTGCAGAGAAGTTGCATAAGGTTATAAGCTCCATCTTGGCATTCCGGGAGAAGGAAAGGCAGAGGCTG
CAGGCGAACCCTCACCTGAAGGAAGGCGCTGTGACTTCGGTGAATCTGACCAAGCTTGAAGGTGGCGTGG
CCTATAATGTGGTACCTGCCACTATGAGTGCCAGCTTTGACTTCCGAGTGGCACCAGATGTAGACATGAA
GGCCTTCGAGAAGCAGCTGCAGAGATGGTGCCAGGAAGCGGGAGAGGGGGTCACCTTTGAGTTTGCTCAG
AAGTTTACAGAGCCTCGAATGACACCCACGGATGATTCAGATCCCTGGTGGGCAGCTTTCAGCGGAGCCT
GCAAGGCAATGAACCTCACTCTGGAGCCAGAGATCTTTCCTGCTGCCACTGACAGCCGCTATATCCGAGC
GGTGGGGATCCCAGCTCTGGGCTTCTCGCCCATGAACCGCACACCTGTCCTGCTACATGACCATAATGAA
CGGCTGCATGAGGATATATTTCTCCGTGGGGTTGACATATATACAGGCCTCCTCTCTGCACTTGCTAGTG
TGCCCACCCTGCCTAGTGAAAGCGGAGGAGACTACAAGGACGATGACGACAAGTAGTAATGACTCGAGCC
TAAGCTTATCGATAATCAACCTCTGGATTACAAAATTTGTGAAAGATTGACTGGTATTCTTAACTATGTT
GCTCCTTTTACGCTATGTGGATACGCTGCTTTAATGCCTTTGTATCATGCTATTGCTTCCCGTATGGCTT
TCATTTTCTCCTCCTTGTATAAATCCTGGTTGCTGTCTCTTTATGAGGAGTTGTGGCCCGTTGTCAGGCA
ACGTGGCGTGGTGTGCACTGTGTTTGCTGACGCAACCCCCACTGGTTGGGGCATTGCCACCACCTGTCAG
CTCCTTTCCGGGACTTTCGCTTTCCCCCTCCCTATTGCCACGGCGGAACTCATCGCCGCCTGCCTTGCCC
GCTGCTGGACAGGGGCTCGGCTGTTGGGCACTGACAATTCCGTGGTGTTGTCGGGGAAATCATCGTCCTT
TCCTTGGCTGCTCGCCTGTGTTGCCACCTGGATTCTGCGCGGGACGTCCTTCTGCTACGTCCCTTCGGCC
CTCAATCCAGCGGACCTTCCTTCCCGCGGCCTGCTGCCGGCTCTGCGGCCTCTTCCGCGTCTTCGCCTTC
GCCCTCAGACGAGTCGGATCTCCCTTTGGGCCGCCTCCCCGCATCGATACCGTCGATGAGGATCCGATCT
TTTTCCCTCTGCCAAAAATTATGGGGACATCATGAAGCCCCTTGAGCATCTGACTTCTGGCTAATAAAGG
AAATTTATTTTCATTGCAATAGTGTGTTGGAATTTTTTGTGTCTCTCACTCGGAAGCAATTCGTTGATCT
GAATTTCGACCACCCATAATACCCATTACCCTGGTAGATAAGTAGCATGGCGGGTTAATCATTAACTACA
AGGAACCCCTAGTGATGGAGTTGGCCACTCCCTCTCTGCGCGCTCGCTCGCTCACTGAGGCCGGGCGACC
AAAGGTCGCCCGACGCCCGGGCTTTGCCCGGGCGGCCTCAGTGAGCGAGCGAGCGCGCAGCCTTAATTAA
CCTAATTCACTGGCCGTCGTTTTACAACGTCGTGACTGGGAAAACCCTGGCGTTACCCAACTTAATCGCC
TTGCAGCACATCCCCCTTTCGCCAGCTGGCGTAATAGCGAAGAGGCCCGCACCGATCGCCCTTCCCAACA
GTTGCGCAGCCTGAATGGCGAATGGG
[124 nt withheld, positions 4367-4490]
C
[91 nt withheld, positions 4492-4582]
A
[49 nt withheld, positions 4584-4632]
CCTTTGACGTTGGAGTCCACGTTCTTT
[37 nt withheld, positions 4660-4696]
ACCCTATCTCGGTCTATTCTTTTGATTTATAAGGGATTTTGCCGATTTCGGCCTATTGGTTAAAAAATGA
GCTGATTTAACAAAAATTTAACGCGAATTTTAACAAAATATTAACGCTTACAATTTAGGTGGCACTTTTC
GGGGAAATGTGCGCGGAACCCCTATTTGTTTATTTTTCTAAATACATTCAAATATGTATCCGCTCATGAG
ACAATAACCCTGATAAATGCTTCAATAATATTGAAAAAGGAAGAGTATGAGTATTCAACATTTCCGTGTC
GCCCTTATTCCCTTTTTTGCGGCATTTTGCCTTCCTGTTTTTGCTCACCCAGAAACGCTGGTGAAAGTAA
AAGATGCTGAAGATCAGTTGGGTGCACGAGTGGGTTACATCGAACTGGATCTCAACAGCGGTAAGATCCT
TGAGAGTTTTCGCCCCGAAGAACGTTTTCCAATGATGAGCACTTTTAAAGTTCTGCTATGTGGCGCGGTA
TTATCCCGTATTGACGCCGGGCAAGAGCAACTCGGTCGCCGCATACACTATTCTCAGAATGACTTGGTTG
AGTACTCACCAGTCACAGAAAAGCATCTTACGGATGGCATGACAGTAAGAGAATTATGCAGTGCTGCCAT
AACCATGAGTGATAACACTGCGGCCAACTTACTTCTGACAACGATCGGAGGACCGAAGGAGCTAACCGCT
TTTTTGCACAACATGGGGGATCATGTAACTCGCCTTGATCGTTGGGAACCGGAGCTGAATGAAGCCATAC
CAAACGACGAGCGTGACACCACGATGCCTGTAGCAATGGCAACAACGTTGCGCAAACTATTAACTGGCGA
ACTACTTACTCTAGCTTCCCGGCAACAATTAATAGACTGGATGGAGGCGGATAAAGTTGCAGGACCACTT
CTGCGCTCGGCCCTTCCGGCTGGCTGGTTTATTGCTGATAAATCTGGAGCCGGTGAGCGTGGGTCTCGCG
GTATCATTGCAGCACTGGGGCCAGATGGTAAGCCCTCCCGTATCGTAGTTATCTACACGACGGGGAGTCA
GGCAACTATGGATGAACGAAATAGACAGATCGCTGAGATAGGTGCCTCACTGATTAAGCATTGGTAACTG
TCAGACCAAGTTTACTCATATATACTTTAGATTGATTTAAAACTTCATTTTTAATTTAAAAGGATCTAGG
TGAAGATCCTTTTTGATAATCTCATGACCAAAATCCCTTAACGTGAGTTTTCGTTCCACTGAGCGTCAGA
CCCCGTAGAAAAGATCAAAGGATCTTCTTGAGATCCTTTTTTTCTGCGCGTAATCTGCTGCTTGCAAACA
AAAAAACCACCGCTACCAGCGGTGGTTTGTTTGCCGGATCAAGAGCTACCAACTCTTTTTCCGAAGGTAA
CTGGCTTCAGCAGAGCGCAGATACCAAATACTGTTCTTCTAGTGTAGCCGTAGTTAGGCCACCACTTCAA
GAACTCTGTAGCACCGCCTACATACCTCGCTCTGCTAATCCTGTTACCAGTGGCTGCTGCCAGTGGCGAT
AAGTCGTGTCTTACCGGGTTGGACTCAAGACGATAGTTACCGGATAAGGCGCAGCGGTCGGGCTGAACGG
GGGGTTCGTGCACACAGCCCAGCTTGGAGCGAACGACCTACACCGAACTGAGATACCTACAGCGTGAGCT
ATGAGAAAGCGCCACGCTTCCCGAAGGGAGAAAGGCGGACAGGTATCCGGTAAGCGGCAGGGTCGGAACA
GGAGAGCGCACGAGGGAGCTTCCAGGGGGAAACGCCTGGTATCTTTATAGTCCTGTCGGGTTTCGCCACC
TCTGACTTGAGCGTCGATTTTTGTGATGCTCGTCAGGGGGGCGGAGCCTATGGAAAAACGCCAGCAACGC
GGCCTTTTTACGGTTCCTGGCCTTTTGCTGGCCTTTTGCTCACATGTTCTTTCCTGCGTTATCCCCTGAT
TCTGTGGATAACCGTATTACCGCCTTTGAGTGAGCTGATACCGCTCGCCGCAGCCGAACGACCGAGCGCA
GCGAGTCAGTGAGCGAGGAAGCGGAAGAGCGCCCAATACGCAAACCGCCTCTCCCCGCGCGTTGGCCGAT
TCATTAATGCAGCTGGCACGACAGGTTTCCCGACTGGAAAGCGGGCAGTGAGCGCAACGCAATTAATGTG
AGTTAGCTCACTCATTAGGCACCCCAGGCTTTACACTTTATGCTTCCGGCTCGTATGTTGTGTGGAATTG
TGAGCGGATAACAATTTCACACAGGAAACAGCTATGACCATGATTACGCCAGATTTAATTAAGGCCTTAA
TTAGG
